Addgene plasmid #156447: pKS037 - pCAGGS-3XFLAG-Smc3-mKate2-bpA
Purpose: For transient expression of mouse SMC3 tagged with mKate2
Depositing lab: Elphege Nora. Depositing organization: University of California, San Francisco (UCSF). Publication: Molecular basis of CTCF binding polarity in genome folding. Nora EP, Caccianini L, Fudenberg G, So K, Kameswaran V, Nagle A, Uebersohn A, Hajj B, Saux AL, Coulon A, Mirny LA, Pollard KS, Dahan M, Bruneau BG. Nat Commun. 2020 Nov 5;11(1):5612. doi: 10.1038/s41467-020-19283-x. PubMed 33154377.
Backbone
  Vector backbone: pKS037-pCAGGS-3XFLAG-Smc3-mKate2-bpAk
  Vector type: Mammalian Expression
Growth in bacteria
  Bacterial resistance: Ampicillin, 100 μg/mL
  Growth temperature: 37°C
  Growth strain: DH5alpha
  Copy number: High Copy
Gene/Insert
  Gene/Insert name: mouse SMC3
  Species: M. musculus (mouse)
  Mutation: none
  Entrez Gene: Smc3 (a.k.a. Bam, Bamacan, Csp, Cspg6, HCAP, Mmi, Mmip1, SMC-3, Smc, SmcD)
  Cloning method: Gibson Cloning
Terms and licenses: Academic/Nonprofit Terms; Industry Terms: Not Available to Industry
How to cite: pKS037 - pCAGGS-3XFLAG-Smc3-mKate2-bpA was a gift from Elphege Nora (Addgene plasmid # 156447 ; http://n2t.net/addgene:156447 ; RRID:Addgene_156447)
