[The description below was written by a language model from this plasmid's Addgene catalogue record and pLannotate feature annotations shown in this document.]
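Description:
pKS037 - pCAGGS-3XFLAG-Smc3-mKate2-bpA is a mammalian expression plasmid of about 8.9 kb, built by Gibson assembly on a pCAGGS-type backbone for transient expression of fluorescently tagged mouse SMC3. It is propagated in E. coli as a high-copy plasmid through a ColE1/pUC-type origin and is selected with ampicillin via the β-lactamase gene and its native promoter. Remnants of a cloning-vector lac region (lac promoter, operator, CAP site and a small lacI fragment) lie between the expression cassette and the origin and have no apparent role in the payload. No mammalian selection marker is annotated, consistent with transient transfection use.

Expression is driven by the composite CAG promoter, made up of the CMV immediate-early enhancer, the chicken β-actin promoter and a chimeric chicken β-actin/rabbit β-globin intron, which gives strong constitutive transcription in many mammalian cell types. Downstream sits the full-length, unmutated mouse Smc3 coding sequence, encoding a core subunit of the cohesin ring complex. It is followed after a short linker by mKate2, a monomeric, rapidly maturing red fluorescent protein, giving a C-terminal fusion. The plasmid name indicates a 3XFLAG epitope, presumably at the N-terminus in the unannotated stretch between the intron and Smc3, but the feature tables do not annotate it. The transcript ends in a rabbit β-globin 3′ region and polyadenylation signal; the small "HBB fragment" hit most likely reflects this globin-derived sequence rather than an expressed product. The depositor and sequencing-derived records differ by about ten nucleotides but carry the same features. The construct suits imaging or FLAG-based detection of cohesin in studies of genome folding.
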