Features (pLannotate 1.2.2; 14 found; start..end, strand, type, name):
      4..383     +  enhancer       CMV enhancer: human cytomegalovirus immediate early enhancer
    386..661     +  promoter       chicken β-actin promoter: No description available
    662..1670    +  intron         chimeric intron: chimera between introns from chicken β-actin and rabbit β-globin
   1844..5494    +  CDS            Smc3: SMC3_MOUSE - Also known as Bam, Bmh, Cspg6, Mmip1, Smc3l1, Smcd. Experimental evidence at protein level: Swiss-Prot protein existence level 1. Central component of cohesin, a complex required for chromosome cohesion during the cell cycle. The cohesin complex may form a large proteinaceous ring within which sister chromatids can be trapped. At anaphase, the complex is cleaved and dissociates from chromatin, allowing sister chromatids to segregate. Cohesion is coupled to DNA replication and is involved in DNA repair. The cohesin complex plays also an important role in spindle pole assembly durin
   5516..6211    +  CDS            mKate2: mKate2 is a basic (constitutively fluorescent) red fluorescent protein published in 2009, derived from Entacmaea quadricolor. It is reported to be a rapidly-maturing monomer with moderate acid sensitivity.
   6231..6296    +  CDS            HBB (fragment): HBB_PONPY - Experimental evidence at transcript level: Swiss-Prot protein existence level 2. Involved in oxygen transport from the lung to the various peripheral tissues. From Pongo pygmaeus (Bornean orangutan).
   6367..6422    +  polyA_signal   β-globin poly(A) signal: rabbit β-globin polyadenylation signal (Gil and Proudfoot, 1987)
   6805..6821    -  protein_bind   lac operator: The lac repressor binds to the lac operator to inhibit transcription in E. coli. This inhibition can be relieved by adding lactose or isopropyl-β-D-thiogalactopyranoside (IPTG). lac repressor encoded by lacI
   6829..6859    -  promoter       lac promoter: promoter for the E. coli lac operon
   6874..6895    -  protein_bind   CAP binding site: CAP binding activates transcription in the presence of cAMP. E. coli catabolite activator protein
   6946..7008    -  CDS            lacI (fragment): LACI_ECOLI - Experimental evidence at protein level: Swiss-Prot protein existence level 1. Repressor of the lactose operon. Binds allolactose as an inducer. From Escherichia coli (strain K12).
   7191..7779    -  rep_origin     ori: high-copy-number ColE1/pMB1/pBR322/pUC origin of replication
   7950..8810    -  CDS            AmpR: β-lactamase; bla; confers resistance to ampicillin, carbenicillin, and related antibiotics
   8811..8915    -  promoter       AmpR promoter: bla
>Addgene plasmid #156447 | pKS037 - pCAGGS-3XFLAG-Smc3-mKate2-bpA | depositor full sequence | sequence record 301996 | pKS037 - pCAGGS-3XFLAG-Smc3-mKate2-bpA sequence 8941 bps
GTCGACATTGATTATTGACTAGTTATTAATAGTAATCAATTACGGGGTCATTAGTTCATAGCCCATATAT
GGAGTTCCGCGTTACATAACTTACGGTAAATGGCCCGCCTGGCTGACCGCCCAACGACCCCCGCCCATTG
ACGTCAATAATGACGTATGTTCCCATAGTAACGCCAATAGGGACTTTCCATTGACGTCAATGGGTGGACT
ATTTACGGTAAACTGCCCACTTGGCAGTACATCAAGTGTATCATATGCCAAGTACGCCCCCTATTGACGT
CAATGACGGTAAATGGCCCGCCTGGCATTATGCCCAGTACATGACCTTATGGGACTTTCCTACTTGGCAG
TACATCTACGTATTAGTCATCGCTATTACCATGGGTCGAGGTGAGCCCCACGTTCTGCTTCACTCTCCCC
ATCTCCCCCCCCTCCCCACCCCCAATTTTGTATTTATTTATTTTTTAATTATTTTGTGCAGCGATGGGGG
CGGGGGGGGGGGGGGCGCGCGCCAGGCGGGGCGGGGCGGGGCGAGGGGCGGGGCGGGGCGAGGCGGAGAG
GTGCGGCGGCAGCCAATCAGAGCGGCGCGCTCCGAAAGTTTCCTTTTATGGCGAGGCGGCGGCGGCGGCG
GCCCTATAAAAAGCGAAGCGCGCGGCGGGCGGGAGTCGCTGCGTTGCCTTCGCCCCGTGCCCCGCTCCGC
GCCGCCTCGCGCCGCCCGCCCCGGCTCTGACTGACCGCGTTACTCCCACAGGTGAGCGGGCGGGACGGCC
CTTCTCCTCCGGGCTGTAATTAGCGCTTGGTTTAATGACGGCTCGTTTCTTTTCTGTGGCTGCGTGAAAG
CCTTAAAGGGCTCCGGGAGGGCCCTTTGTGCGGGGGGGAGCGGCTCGGGGGGTGCGTGCGTGTGTGTGTG
CGTGGGGAGCGCCGCGTGCGGCCCGCGCTGCCCGGCGGCTGTGAGCGCTGCGGGCGCGGCGCGGGGCTTT
GTGCGCTCCGCGTGTGCGCGAGGGGAGCGCGGCCGGGGGCGGTGCCCCGCGGTGCGGGGGGGCTGCGAGG
GGAACAAAGGCTGCGTGCGGGGTGTGTGCGTGGGGGGGTGAGCAGGGGGTGTGGGCGCGGCGGTCGGGCT
GTAACCCCCCCCTGCACCCCCCTCCCCGAGTTGCTGAGCACGGCCCGGCTTCGGGTGCGGGGCTCCGTGC
GGGGCGTGGCGCGGGGCTCGCCGTGCCGGGCGGGGGGTGGCGGCAGGTGGGGGTGCCGGGCGGGGCGGGG
CCGCCTCGGGCCGGGGAGGGCTCGGGGGAGGGGCGCGGCGGCCCCGGAGCGCCGGCGGCTGTCGAGGCGC
GGCGAGCCGCAGCCATTGCCTTTTATGGTAATCGTGCGAGAGGGCGCAGGGACTTCCTTTGTCCCAAATC
TGGCGGAGCCGAAATCTGGGAGGCGCCGCCGCACCCCCTCTAGCGGGCGCGGGCGAAGCGGTGCGGCGCC
GGCAGGAAGGAAATGGGCGGGGAGGGCCTTCGTGCGTCGCCGCGCCGCCGTCCCCTTCTCCATCTCCAGC
CTCGGGGCTGCCGCAGGGGGACGGCTGCCTTCGGGGGGGACGGGGCAGGGCGGGGTTCGGCTTCTGGCGT
GTGACCGGCGGCTCTAGAGCCTCTGCTAACCATGTTCATGCCTTCTTCTTTTTCCTACAGCTCCTGGGCA
ACGTGCTGGTTATTGTGCTGTCTCATCATTTTGGCAAAGAATTCCTCGAGAATTCTCACGCGTGAATTCC
ACCATGGACTATAAGGACCACGACGGAGACTACAAGGATCATGATATTGATTACAAAGACGATGACGATA
AGACCGGTGGGGGAGCAGGAGGCATGTACATCAAGCAGGTGATCATCCAGGGCTTCCGAAGTTACCGAGA
CCAAACAATTGTAGATCCCTTCAGCTCCAAACATAATGTCATCGTGGGCAGAAATGGCTCTGGAAAAAGC
AACTTCTTTTATGCAATCCAGTTTGTTCTCAGTGATGAATTCAGCCATCTTCGTCCAGAGCAGCGATTGG
CTTTGTTGCATGAGGGTACAGGTCCTCGTGTTATTTCTGCTTTTGTGGAAATCATTTTTGACAATTCGGA
CAACCGGTTACCAATTGATAAAGAGGAAGTTTCACTTCGAAGAGTTATTGGTGCCAAAAAGGATCAGTAT
TTCCTAGATAAGAAGATGGTCACGAAAAATGATGTGATGAATCTCCTTGAAAGTGCTGGGTTTTCCAGAA
GTAATCCTTATTACATTGTTAAACAAGGAAAGATCAACCAAATGGCAACGGCACCAGATTCTCAGAGATT
AAAGCTGTTGAGAGAAGTAGCTGGTACTAGAGTGTATGATGAACGGAAAGAAGAAAGCATCTCCCTGATG
AAAGAAACAGAGGGCAAACGGGAAAAGATCAATGAGTTGTTGAAGTACATTGAAGAGCGCCTGCACACTC
TAGAGGAGGAGAAGGAGGAGCTGGCCCAGTATCAGAAGTGGGATAAGATGAGGCGCGCCCTGGAGTACAC
CATCTACAACCAGGAGCTCAACGAGACGCGCGCTAAGCTCGACGAGCTTTCTGCTAAGCGAGAAACGAGT
GGAGAGAAATCCAGACAACTAAGGGATGCCCAGCAGGATGCAAGAGACAAAATGGAGGATATTGAGCGCC
AGGTTAGAGAACTGAAAACAAAAATTTCAGCCATGAAAGAAGAAAAAGAACAGCTTAGTGCTGAAAGACA
AGAGCAGATTAAGCAAAGGACCAAGTTGGAGCTTAAAGCCAAGGATTTACAAGATGAGCTGGCGGGCAAC
AGTGAACAGCGGAAACGTTTATTAAAAGAGAGGCAGAAGCTGCTTGAAAAAATAGAAGAAAAGCAGAAAG
AACTGGCAGAAACAGAACCTAAATTCAACAGCGTAAAAGAAAAAGAAGAGCGAGGAATTGCGAGGTTGGC
TCAAGCTACACAGGAAAGAACTGATCTTTATGCAAAGCAGGGTCGAGGAAGCCAGTTTACGTCAAAAGAA
GAAAGGGATAAATGGATTAAAAAGGAACTGAAGTCTTTAGATCAGGCAATTAATGATAAGAAAAGACAGA
TTGCTGCTATTCACAAGGATTTGGAGGATACCGAGGCAAATAAAGAGAAAAATCTGGAGCAATATAATAA
ATTGGATCAGGATCTCAATGAAGTCAAAGCTCGAGTTGAAGAACTGGACAGAAAATATTATGAAGTAAAA
AATAAGAAAGATGAACTACAAAGTGAAAGAAATTACTTGTGGAGAGAGGAGAATGCAGAACAACAAGCAC
TTGCTGCTAAAAGAGAAGACCTTGAGAAGAAGCAGCAACTTCTTAGAGCGGCAACAGGAAAGGCCATTTT
AAATGGAATAGATAGCATTAACAAAGTGCTAGAACATTTTCGGCGAAAAGGTATAAACCAGCATGTTCAA
AATGGCTACCATGGCATCGTAATGAATAACTTTGAGTGTGAACCAGCTTTCTATACTTGTGTGGAAGTCA
CTGCTGGTAACAGGTTATTTTATCACATTGTTGATTCAGATGAAGTCAGCACGAAAATTTTAATGGAGTT
CAATAAAATGAATCTTCCTGGAGAGGTGACTTTCCTGCCTCTTAACAAGTTAGATGTGAGAGATACTGCC
TATCCTGAAACTAACGATGCTATTCCTATGATCAGTAAGCTGAGGTACAATCCCAGATTTGACAAAGCTT
TCAAACATGTATTTGGAAAGACACTCATCTGTCGGAGCATGGAAGTTTCAACTCAGCTGGCCCGGGCCTT
CACTATGGACTGTATTACTTTGGAAGGTGATCAAGTCAGCCATCGAGGTGCTCTGACTGGAGGTTATTAC
GACACAAGAAAGTCTCGACTTGAGTTACAGAAAGACGTTAGGAAGGCAGAGGAGGAGCTGGGTGAGCTGG
AGGCTAAGCTCAATGAAAACCTACGCAGGAACATTGAAAGGATTAATAATGAAATTGACCAGTTGATGAA
CCAAATGCAGCAGATAGAGACCCAACAAAGAAAATTTAAAGCATCCAGAGATAGCATATTATCAGAGATG
AAGATGCTAAAAGAGAAGAGACAGCAATCAGAAAAGACCTTCATGCCAAAGCAACGTAGCTTACAAAGCT
TGGAGGCAAGTCTGCATGCTATGGAGTCCACCAGAGAGTCACTGAAAGCGGAGCTAGGAACGGATTTGCT
TTCTCAACTCAGTCTGGAAGATCAGAAAAGAGTCGACGCTCTGAATGATGAAATCCGTCAGCTGCAGCAG
GAAAACAGACAGCTGCTAAATGAAAGAATTAAACTAGAAGGCATTATTACTCGAGTAGAGACTTACCTGA
ATGAGAATCTGAGGAAACGCTTGGACCAAGTAGAACAGGAACTTAATGAACTGAGAGAGACAGAAGGTGG
TACTGTTCTTACTGCCACAACATCAGAACTTGAAGCTATTAATAAAAGAGTAAAAGATACTATGGCAAGA
TCAGAAGATTTGGACAATTCCATTGACAAAACAGAAGCTGGAATTAAAGAGCTCCAGAAAAGTATGGAGC
GCTGGAAAAATATGGAGAAAGAACACATGGATGCCATAAATCATGATACTAAAGAGCTGGAGAAGATGAC
CAACCGGCAAGGCATGCTGTTGAAGAAGAAGGAGGAGTGTATGAAGAAGATCCGGGAGCTGGGGTCCCTC
CCCCAGGAAGCGTTTGAGAAGTACCAGACACTGAGCCTGAAGCAGTTGTTTCGAAAACTGGAGCAATGCA
ACACAGAGTTAAAGAAGTACAGCCACGTGAACAAAAAGGCTCTAGATCAGTTTGTGAATTTCTCTGAGCA
GAAGGAAAAGCTGATAAAGCGGCAAGAGGAATTGGATAGAGGCTACAAATCAATCATGGAATTGATGAAT
GTACTTGAACTTAGAAAATATGAAGCTATTCAGTTAACTTTCAAACAGGTATCTAAGAACTTCAGTGAAG
TTTTCCAGAAGTTGGTACCTGGTGGCAAAGCGACTTTGGTGATGAAGAAAGGAGATGTGGAGGGCAGCCA
GTCTCAGGACGAAGGAGAAGGGAGTGGCGAGAGTGAGCGGGGCTCTGGGTCACAGAGCAGTGTTCCATCA
GTTGACCAGTTCACAGGAGTTGGGATCAGGGTGTCATTTACAGGGAAGCAAGGGGAGATGAGAGAAATGC
AGCAGCTCTCAGGAGGACAGAAATCTCTGGTAGCCCTTGCTCTCATCTTTGCCATTCAGAAATGCGACCC
TGCTCCTTTTTACCTGTTTGATGAGATCGACCAAGCTTTGGATGCTCAGCACAGAAAAGCCGTGTCAGAT
ATGATTATGGAGCTAGCCGTGCATGCCCAGTTTATTACCACTACTTTCAGGCCTGAACTGCTTGAGTCAG
CTGACAAATTCTATGGTGTAAAGTTCAGAAATAAGGTTAGTCACATTGATGTGATCACAGCAGAGATGGC
CAAAGATTTTGTAGAAGACGATACCACGCATGGTCTTAAGGGGGGAGCAGGAGGCATGGTGAGCGAGCTG
ATTAAGGAGAACATGCACATGAAGCTGTACATGGAGGGCACCGTGAACAACCACCACTTCAAGTGCACAT
CCGAGGGCGAAGGCAAGCCCTACGAGGGCACCCAGACCATGAGAATCAAGGCGGTCGAGGGCGGCCCTCT
CCCCTTCGCCTTCGACATCCTGGCTACCAGCTTCATGTACGGCAGCAAAACCTTCATCAACCACACCCAG
GGCATCCCCGACTTCTTTAAGCAGTCCTTCCCCGAGGGCTTCACATGGGAGAGAGTCACCACATACGAAG
ACGGGGGCGTGCTGACCGCTACCCAGGACACCAGCCTCCAGGACGGCTGCCTCATCTACAACGTCAAGAT
CAGAGGGGTGAACTTCCCATCCAACGGCCCTGTGATGCAGAAGAAAACACTCGGCTGGGAGGCCTCCACC
GAGACCCTGTACCCCGCTGACGGCGGCCTGGAAGGCAGAGCCGACATGGCCCTGAAGCTCGTGGGCGGGG
GCCACCTGATCTGCAACTTGAAGACCACATACAGATCCAAGAAACCCGCTAAGAACCTCAAGATGCCCGG
CGTCTACTATGTGGACAGAAGACTGGAAAGAATCAAGGAGGCCGACAAAGAGACCTACGTCGAGCAGCAC
GAGGTGGCTGTGGCCAGATACTGCGACCTCCCTAGCAAACTGGGGCACAGAAAGTCGCGATAAGCTAGCT
CAGGTGCAGGCTGCCTATCAGAAGGTGGTGGCTGGTGTGGCCAATGCCCTGGCTCACAAATACCACTGAG
ATCTTTTTCCCTCTGCCAAAAATTATGGGGACATCATGAAGCCCCTTGAGCATCTGACTTCTGGCTAATA
AAGGAAATTTATTTTCATTGCAATAGTGTGTTGGAATTTTTTGTGTCTCTCACTCGGAAGGACATATGGG
AGGGCAAATCATTTAAAACATCAGAATGAGTATTTGGTTTAGAGTTTGGCAACATATGCCATATGCTGGC
TGCCATGAACAAAGGTGGCTATAAAGAGGTCATCAGTATATGAAACAGCCCCCTGCTGTCCATTCCTTAT
TCCATAGAAAAGCCTTGACTTGAGGTTAGATTTTTTTTATATTTTGTTTTGTGTTATTTTTTTCTTTAAC
ATCCCTAAAATTTTCCTTACATGTTTTACTAGCCAGATTTTTCCTCCTCTCCTGACTACTCCCAGTCATA
GCTGTCCCTCTTCTCTTATGAAGATCCCTCGACCTGCAGCCCAAGCTTGGCGTAATCATGGTCATAGCTG
TTTCCTGTGTGAAATTGTTATCCGCTCACAATTCCACACAACATACGAGCCGGAAGCATAAAGTGTAAAG
CCTGGGGTGCCTAATGAGTGAGCTAACTCACATTAATTGCGTTGCGCTCACTGCCCGCTTTCCAGTCGGG
AAACCTGTCGTGCCAGCGGATCCGCTGCATTAATGAATCGGCCAACGCGCGGGGAGAGGCGGTTTGCGTA
TTGGGCGCTCTTCCGCTTCCTCGCTCACTGACTCGCTGCGCTCGGTCGTTCGGCTGCGGCGAGCGGTATC
AGCTCACTCAAAGGCGGTAATACGGTTATCCACAGAATCAGGGGATAACGCAGGAAAGAACATGTGAGCA
AAAGGCCAGCAAAAGGCCAGGAACCGTAAAAAGGCCGCGTTGCTGGCGTTTTTCCATAGGCTCCGCCCCC
CTGACGAGCATCACAAAAATCGACGCTCAAGTCAGAGGTGGCGAAACCCGACAGGACTATAAAGATACCA
GGCGTTTCCCCCTGGAAGCTCCCTCGTGCGCTCTCCTGTTCCGACCCTGCCGCTTACCGGATACCTGTCC
GCCTTTCTCCCTTCGGGAAGCGTGGCGCTTTCTCAATGCTCACGCTGTAGGTATCTCAGTTCGGTGTAGG
TCGTTCGCTCCAAGCTGGGCTGTGTGCACGAACCCCCCGTTCAGCCCGACCGCTGCGCCTTATCCGGTAA
CTATCGTCTTGAGTCCAACCCGGTAAGACACGACTTATCGCCACTGGCAGCAGCCACTGGTAACAGGATT
AGCAGAGCGAGGTATGTAGGCGGTGCTACAGAGTTCTTGAAGTGGTGGCCTAACTACGGCTACACTAGAA
GGACAGTATTTGGTATCTGCGCTCTGCTGAAGCCAGTTACCTTCGGAAAAAGAGTTGGTAGCTCTTGATC
CGGCAAACAAACCACCGCTGGTAGCGGTGGTTTTTTTGTTTGCAAGCAGCAGATTACGCGCAGAAAAAAA
GGATCTCAAGAAGATCCTTTGATCTTTTCTACGGGGTCTGACGCTCAGTGGAACGAAAACTCACGTTAAG
GGATTTTGGTCATGAGATTATCAAAAAGGATCTTCACCTAGATCCTTTTAAATTAAAAATGAAGTTTTAA
ATCAATCTAAAGTATATATGAGTAAACTTGGTCTGACAGTTACCAATGCTTAATCAGTGAGGCACCTATC
TCAGCGATCTGTCTATTTCGTTCATCCATAGTTGCCTGACTCCCCGTCGTGTAGATAACTACGATACGGG
AGGGCTTACCATCTGGCCCCAGTGCTGCAATGATACCGCGAGACCCACGCTCACCGGCTCCAGATTTATC
AGCAATAAACCAGCCAGCCGGAAGGGCCGAGCGCAGAAGTGGTCCTGCAACTTTATCCGCCTCCATCCAG
TCTATTAATTGTTGCCGGGAAGCTAGAGTAAGTAGTTCGCCAGTTAATAGTTTGCGCAACGTTGTTGCCA
TTGCTACAGGCATCGTGGTGTCACGCTCGTCGTTTGGTATGGCTTCATTCAGCTCCGGTTCCCAACGATC
AAGGCGAGTTACATGATCCCCCATGTTGTGCAAAAAAGCGGTTAGCTCCTTCGGTCCTCCGATCGTTGTC
AGAAGTAAGTTGGCCGCAGTGTTATCACTCATGGTTATGGCAGCACTGCATAATTCTCTTACTGTCATGC
CATCCGTAAGATGCTTTTCTGTGACTGGTGAGTACTCAACCAAGTCATTCTGAGAATAGTGTATGCGGCG
ACCGAGTTGCTCTTGCCCGGCGTCAATACGGGATAATACCGCGCCACATAGCAGAACTTTAAAAGTGCTC
ATCATTGGAAAACGTTCTTCGGGGCGAAAACTCTCAAGGATCTTACCGCTGTTGAGATCCAGTTCGATGT
AACCCACTCGTGCACCCAACTGATCTTCAGCATCTTTTACTTTCACCAGCGTTTCTGGGTGAGCAAAAAC
AGGAAGGCAAAATGCCGCAAAAAAGGGAATAAGGGCGACACGGAAATGTTGAATACTCATACTCTTCCTT
TTTCAATATTATTGAAGCATTTATCAGGGTTATTGTCTCATGAGCGGATACATATTTGAATGTATTTAGA
AAAATAAACAAATAGGGGTTCCGCGCACATTTCCCCGAAAAGTGCCACCTG
