Features (pLannotate 1.2.2; 14 found; start..end, strand, type, name):
      5..384     +  enhancer       CMV enhancer: human cytomegalovirus immediate early enhancer
    386..661     +  promoter       chicken β-actin promoter: No description available
    662..1678    +  intron         chimeric intron: chimera between introns from chicken β-actin and rabbit β-globin
   1852..5502    +  CDS            Smc3: SMC3_MOUSE - Also known as Bam, Bmh, Cspg6, Mmip1, Smc3l1, Smcd. Experimental evidence at protein level: Swiss-Prot protein existence level 1. Central component of cohesin, a complex required for chromosome cohesion during the cell cycle. The cohesin complex may form a large proteinaceous ring within which sister chromatids can be trapped. At anaphase, the complex is cleaved and dissociates from chromatin, allowing sister chromatids to segregate. Cohesion is coupled to DNA replication and is involved in DNA repair. The cohesin complex plays also an important role in spindle pole assembly durin
   5524..6219    +  CDS            mKate2: mKate2 is a basic (constitutively fluorescent) red fluorescent protein published in 2009, derived from Entacmaea quadricolor. It is reported to be a rapidly-maturing monomer with moderate acid sensitivity.
   6239..6304    +  CDS            HBB (fragment): HBB_PONPY - Experimental evidence at transcript level: Swiss-Prot protein existence level 2. Involved in oxygen transport from the lung to the various peripheral tissues. From Pongo pygmaeus (Bornean orangutan).
   6375..6430    +  polyA_signal   β-globin poly(A) signal: rabbit β-globin polyadenylation signal (Gil and Proudfoot, 1987)
   6815..6831    -  protein_bind   lac operator: The lac repressor binds to the lac operator to inhibit transcription in E. coli. This inhibition can be relieved by adding lactose or isopropyl-β-D-thiogalactopyranoside (IPTG). lac repressor encoded by lacI
   6839..6869    -  promoter       lac promoter: promoter for the E. coli lac operon
   6884..6905    -  protein_bind   CAP binding site: CAP binding activates transcription in the presence of cAMP. E. coli catabolite activator protein
   6956..7018    -  CDS            lacI (fragment): LACI_ECOLI - Experimental evidence at protein level: Swiss-Prot protein existence level 1. Repressor of the lactose operon. Binds allolactose as an inducer. From Escherichia coli (strain K12).
   7201..7789    -  rep_origin     ori: high-copy-number ColE1/pMB1/pBR322/pUC origin of replication
   7960..8820    -  CDS            AmpR: β-lactamase; bla; confers resistance to ampicillin, carbenicillin, and related antibiotics
   8821..8925    -  promoter       AmpR promoter: bla
>Addgene plasmid #156447 | pKS037 - pCAGGS-3XFLAG-Smc3-mKate2-bpA | addgene full sequence | sequence record 310250 | Addgene NGS Result
GGTCGACATTGATTATTGACTAGTTATTAATAGTAATCAATTACGGGGTCATTAGTTCATAGCCCATATA
TGGAGTTCCGCGTTACATAACTTACGGTAAATGGCCCGCCTGGCTGACCGCCCAACGACCCCCGCCCATT
GACGTCAATAATGACGTATGTTCCCATAGTAACGCCAATAGGGACTTTCCATTGACGTCAATGGGTGGAG
TATTTACGGTAAACTGCCCACTTGGCAGTACATCAAGTGTATCATATGCCAAGTACGCCCCCTATTGACG
TCAATGACGGTAAATGGCCCGCCTGGCATTATGCCCAGTACATGACCTTATGGGACTTTCCTACTTGGCA
GTACATCTACGTATTAGTCATCGCTATTACCATGGTCGAGGTGAGCCCCACGTTCTGCTTCACTCTCCCC
ATCTCCCCCCCCTCCCCACCCCCAATTTTGTATTTATTTATTTTTTAATTATTTTGTGCAGCGATGGGGG
CGGGGGGGGGGGGGGSGCGCGCCRGGSGGGGSGGGGSGGGGSGRGGGGSGGGGSGGGGSGAGGCGGAGAG
GTGCGGCGGCAGCCAATCAGAGCGGCGCGCTCCGAAAGTTTCCTTTTATGGCGAGGCGGCGGCGGCGGCG
GCCCTATAAAAAGCGAAGCGCGCGGCGGGCGGGAGTCGCTGCGCGCTGCCTTCGCCCCGTGCCCCGCTCC
GCCGCCGCCTCGCGCCGCCCGCCCCGGCTCTGACTGACCGCGTTACTCCCACAGGTGAGCGGGCGGGACG
GCCCTTCTCCTCCGGGCTGTAATTAGCGCTTGGTTTAATGACGGCTTGTTTCTTTTCTGTGGCTGCGTGA
AAGCCTTGAGGGGCTCCGGGAGGGCCCTTTGTGCGGGGGGAGCGGCTCGGGGGGTGCGTGCGTGTGTGTG
TGCGTGGGGAGCGCCGCGTGCGGCTCCGCGCTGCCCGGCGGCTGTGAGCGCTGCGGGCGCGGCGCGGGGC
TTTGTGCGCTCCGCAGTGTGCGCGAGGGGAGCGCGGCCGGGGGCGGTGCCCCGCGGTGCGGGGGGGGCTG
CGAGGGGAACAAAGGCTGCGTGCGGGGTGTGTGCGTGGGGGGGTGAGCAGGGGGTGTGGGCGCGTCGGTC
GGGCTGCAACCCCCCCTGCACCCCCCTCCCCGAGTTGCTGAGCACGGCCCGGCTTCGGGTGCGGGGCTCC
GTACGGGGCGTGGCGCGGGGCTCGCCGTGCCGGGCGGGGGGTGGCGGCAGGTGGGGGTGCCGGGCGGGGC
GGGGCCGCCTCGGGCCGGGGRGGGCTCGGGGGAGGGGCGCGGCGGCCCCCGGAGCGCCGGCGGCTGTCGA
GGCGCGGCGAGCCGCAGCCATTGCCTTTTATGGTAATCGTGCGAGAGGGCGCAGGGACTTCCTTTGTCCC
AAATCTGTGCGGAGCCGAAATCTGGGAGGCGCCGCCGCACCCCCTCTAGCGGGCGCGGGGCGAAGCGGTG
CGGCGCCGGCAGGAAGGAAATGGGCGGGGAGGGCCTTCGTGCGTCGCCGCGCCGCCGTCCCCTTCTCCCT
CTCCAGCCTCGGGGCTGTCCGCGGGGGGACGGCTGCCTTCGGGGGGGACGGGGCAGGGCGGGGTTCGGCT
TCTGGCGTGTGACCGGCGGCTCTAGAGCCTCTGCTAACCATGTTCATGCCTTCTTCTTTTTCCTACAGCT
CCTGGGCAACGTGCTGGTTATTGTGCTGTCTCATCATTTTGGCAAAGAATTCCTCGAGAATTCTCACGCG
TGAATTCCACCATGGACTATAAGGACCACGACGGAGACTACAAGGATCATGATATTGATTACAAAGACGA
TGACGATAAGACCGGTGGGGGAGCAGGAGGCATGTACATCAAGCAGGTGATCATCCAGGGCTTCCGAAGT
TACCGAGACCAAACAATTGTAGATCCCTTCAGCTCCAAACATAATGTCATCGTGGGCAGAAATGGCTCTG
GAAAAAGCAACTTCTTTTATGCAATCCAGTTTGTTCTCAGTGATGAATTCAGCCATCTTCGTCCAGAGCA
GCGATTGGCTTTGTTGCATGAGGGTACAGGTCCTCGTGTTATTTCTGCTTTTGTGGAAATCATTTTTGAC
AATTCGGACAACCGGTTACCAATTGATAAAGAGGAAGTTTCACTTCGAAGAGTTATTGGTGCCAAAAAGG
ATCAGTATTTCCTAGATAAGAAGATGGTCACGAAAAATGATGTGATGAATCTCCTTGAAAGTGCTGGGTT
TTCCAGAAGTAATCCTTATTACATTGTTAAACAAGGAAAGATCAACCAAATGGCAACGGCACCAGATTCT
CAGAGATTAAAGCTGTTGAGAGAAGTAGCTGGTACTAGAGTGTATGATGAACGGAAAGAAGAAAGCATCT
CCCTGATGAAAGAAACAGAGGGCAAACGGGAAAAGATCAATGAGTTGTTGAAGTACATTGAAGAGCGCCT
GCACACTCTAGAGGAGGAGAAGGAGGAGCTGGCCCAGTATCAGAAGTGGGATAAGATGAGGCGCGCCCTG
GAGTACACCATCTACAACCAGGAGCTCAACGAGACGCGCGCTAAGCTCGACGAGCTTTCTGCTAAGCGAG
AAACGAGTGGAGAGAAATCCAGACAACTAAGGGATGCCCAGCAGGATGCAAGAGACAAAATGGAGGATAT
TGAGCGCCAGGTTAGAGAACTGAAAACAAAAATTTCAGCCATGAAAGAAGAAAAAGAACAGCTTAGTGCT
GAAAGACAAGAGCAGATTAAGCAAAGGACCAAGTTGGAGCTTAAAGCCAAGGATTTACAAGATGAGCTGG
CGGGCAACAGTGAACAGCGGAAACGTTTATTAAAAGAGAGGCAGAAGCTGCTTGAAAAAATAGAAGAAAA
GCAGAAAGAACTGGCAGAAACAGAACCTAAATTCAACAGCGTAAAAGAAAAAGAAGAGCGAGGAATTGCG
AGGTTGGCTCAAGCTACACAGGAAAGAACTGATCTTTATGCAAAGCAGGGTCGAGGAAGCCAGTTTACGT
CAAAAGAAGAAAGGGATAAATGGATTAAAAAGGAACTGAAGTCTTTAGATCAGGCAATTAATGATAAGAA
AAGACAGATTGCTGCTATTCACAAGGATTTGGAGGATACCGAGGCAAATAAAGAGAAAAATCTGGAGCAA
TATAATAAATTGGATCAGGATCTCAATGAAGTCAAAGCTCGAGTTGAAGAACTGGACAGAAAATATTATG
AAGTAAAAAATAAGAAAGATGAACTACAAAGTGAAAGAAATTACTTGTGGAGAGAGGAGAATGCAGAACA
ACAAGCACTTGCTGCTAAAAGAGAAGACCTTGAGAAGAAGCAGCAACTTCTTAGAGCGGCAACAGGAAAG
GCCATTTTAAATGGAATAGATAGCATTAACAAAGTGCTAGAACATTTTCGGCGAAAAGGTATAAACCAGC
ATGTTCAAAATGGCTACCATGGCATCGTAATGAATAACTTTGAGTGTGAACCAGCTTTCTATACTTGTGT
GGAAGTCACTGCTGGTAACAGGTTATTTTATCACATTGTTGATTCAGATGAAGTCAGCACGAAAATTTTA
ATGGAGTTCAATAAAATGAATCTTCCTGGAGAGGTGACTTTCCTGCCTCTTAACAAGTTAGATGTGAGAG
ATACTGCCTATCCTGAAACTAACGATGCTATTCCTATGATCAGTAAGCTGAGGTACAATCCCAGATTTGA
CAAAGCTTTCAAACATGTATTTGGAAAGACACTCATCTGTCGGAGCATGGAAGTTTCAACTCAGCTGGCC
CGGGCCTTCACTATGGACTGTATTACTTTGGAAGGTGATCAAGTCAGCCATCGAGGTGCTCTGACTGGAG
GTTATTACGACACAAGAAAGTCTCGACTTGAGTTACAGAAAGACGTTAGGAAGGCAGAGGAGGAGCTGGG
TGAGCTGGAGGCTAAGCTCAATGAAAACCTACGCAGGAACATTGAAAGGATTAATAATGAAATTGACCAG
TTGATGAACCAAATGCAGCAGATAGAGACCCAACAAAGAAAATTTAAAGCATCCAGAGATAGCATATTAT
CAGAGATGAAGATGCTAAAAGAGAAGAGACAGCAATCAGAAAAGACCTTCATGCCAAAGCAACGTAGCTT
ACAAAGCTTGGAGGCAAGTCTGCATGCTATGGAGTCCACCAGAGAGTCACTGAAAGCGGAGCTAGGAACG
GATTTGCTTTCTCAACTCAGTCTGGAAGATCAGAAAAGAGTCGACGCTCTGAATGATGAAATCCGTCAGC
TGCAGCAGGAAAACAGACAGCTGCTAAATGAAAGAATTAAACTAGAAGGCATTATTACTCGAGTAGAGAC
TTACCTGAATGAGAATCTGAGGAAACGCTTGGACCAAGTAGAACAGGAACTTAATGAACTGAGAGAGACA
GAAGGTGGTACTGTTCTTACTGCCACAACATCAGAACTTGAAGCTATTAATAAAAGAGTAAAAGATACTA
TGGCAAGATCAGAAGATTTGGACAATTCCATTGACAAAACAGAAGCTGGAATTAAAGAGCTCCAGAAAAG
TATGGAGCGCTGGAAAAATATGGAGAAAGAACACATGGATGCCATAAATCATGATACTAAAGAGCTGGAG
AAGATGACCAACCGGCAAGGCATGCTGTTGAAGAAGAAGGAGGAGTGTATGAAGAAGATCCGGGAGCTGG
GGTCCCTCCCCCAGGAAGCGTTTGAGAAGTACCAGACACTGAGCCTGAAGCAGTTGTTTCGAAAACTGGA
GCAATGCAACACAGAGTTAAAGAAGTACAGCCACGTGAACAAAAAGGCTCTAGATCAGTTTGTGAATTTC
TCTGAGCAGAAGGAAAAGCTGATAAAGCGGCAAGAGGAATTGGATAGAGGCTACAAATCAATCATGGAAT
TGATGAATGTACTTGAACTTAGAAAATATGAAGCTATTCAGTTAACTTTCAAACAGGTATCTAAGAACTT
CAGTGAAGTTTTCCAGAAGTTGGTACCTGGTGGCAAAGCGACTTTGGTGATGAAGAAAGGAGATGTGGAG
GGCAGCCAGTCTCAGGACGAAGGAGAAGGGAGTGGCGAGAGTGAGCGGGGCTCTGGGTCACAGAGCAGTG
TTCCATCAGTTGACCAGTTCACAGGAGTTGGGATCAGGGTGTCATTTACAGGGAAGCAAGGGGAGATGAG
AGAAATGCAGCAGCTCTCAGGAGGACAGAAATCTCTGGTAGCCCTTGCTCTCATCTTTGCCATTCAGAAA
TGCGACCCTGCTCCTTTTTACCTGTTTGATGAGATCGACCAAGCTTTGGATGCTCAGCACAGAAAAGCCG
TGTCAGATATGATTATGGAGCTAGCCGTGCATGCCCAGTTTATTACCACTACTTTCAGGCCTGAACTGCT
TGAGTCAGCTGACAAATTCTATGGTGTAAAGTTCAGAAATAAGGTTAGTCACATTGATGTGATCACAGCA
GAGATGGCCAAAGATTTTGTAGAAGACGATACCACGCATGGTCTTAAGGGGGGAGCAGGAGGCATGGTGA
GCGAGCTGATTAAGGAGAACATGCACATGAAGCTGTACATGGAGGGCACCGTGAACAACCACCACTTCAA
GTGCACATCCGAGGGCGAAGGCAAGCCCTACGAGGGCACCCAGACCATGAGAATCAAGGCGGTCGAGGGC
GGCCCTCTCCCCTTCGCCTTCGACATCCTGGCTACCAGCTTCATGTACGGCAGCAAAACCTTCATCAACC
ACACCCAGGGCATCCCCGACTTCTTTAAGCAGTCCTTCCCCGAGGGCTTCACATGGGAGAGAGTCACCAC
ATACGAAGACGGGGGCGTGCTGACCGCTACCCAGGACACCAGCCTCCAGGACGGCTGCCTCATCTACAAC
GTCAAGATCAGAGGGGTGAACTTCCCATCCAACGGCCCTGTGATGCAGAAGAAAACACTCGGCTGGGAGG
CCTCCACCGAGACCCTGTACCCCGCTGACGGCGGCCTGGAAGGCAGAGCCGACATGGCCCTGAAGCTCGT
GGGCGGGGGCCACCTGATCTGCAACTTGAAGACCACATACAGATCCAAGAAACCCGCTAAGAACCTCAAG
ATGCCCGGCGTCTACTATGTGGACAGAAGACTGGAAAGAATCAAGGAGGCCGACAAAGAGACCTACGTCG
AGCAGCACGAGGTGGCTGTGGCCAGATACTGCGACCTCCCTAGCAAACTGGGGCACAGAAAGTCGCGATA
AGCTAGCTCAGGTGCAGGCTGCCTATCAGAAGGTGGTGGCTGGTGTGGCCAATGCCCTGGCTCACAAATA
CCACTGAGATCTTTTTCCCTCTGCCAAAAATTATGGGGACATCATGAAGCCCCTTGAGCATCTGACTTCT
GGCTAATAAAGGAAATTTATTTTCATTGCAATAGTGTGTTGGAATTTTTTGTGTCTCTCACTCGGAAGGA
CATATGGGAGGGCAAATCATTTAAAACATCAGAATGAGTATTTGGTTTAGAGTTTGGCAACATATGCCCA
TATGCTGGCTGCCATGAACAAAGGTTGGCTATAAAGAGGTCATCAGTATATGAAACAGCCCCCTGCTGTC
CATTCCTTATTCCATAGAAAAGCCTTGACTTGAGGTTAGATTTTTTTTATATTTTGTTTTGTGTTATTTT
TTTCTTTAACATCCCTAAAATTTTCCTTACATGTTTTACTAGCCAGATTTTTCCTCCTCTCCTGACTACT
CCCAGTCATAGCTGTCCCTCTTCTCTTATGGAGATCCCTCGACCTGCAGCCCAAGCTTGGCGTAATCATG
GTCATAGCTGTTTCCTGTGTGAAATTGTTATCCGCTCACAATTCCACACAACATACGAGCCGGAAGCATA
AAGTGTAAAGCCTGGGGTGCCTAATGAGTGAGCTAACTCACATTAATTGCGTTGCGCTCACTGCCCGCTT
TCCAGTCGGGAAACCTGTCGTGCCAGCGGATCCGCTGCATTAATGAATCGGCCAACGCGCGGGGAGAGGC
GGTTTGCGTATTGGGCGCTCTTCCGCTTCCTCGCTCACTGACTCGCTGCGCTCGGTCGTTCGGCTGCGGC
GAGCGGTATCAGCTCACTCAAAGGCGGTAATACGGTTATCCACAGAATCAGGGGATAACGCAGGAAAGAA
CATGTGAGCAAAAGGCCAGCAAAAGGCCAGGAACCGTAAAAAGGCCGCGTTGCTGGCGTTTTTCCATAGG
CTCCGCCCCCCTGACGAGCATCACAAAAATCGACGCTCAAGTCAGAGGTGGCGAAACCCGACAGGACTAT
AAAGATACCAGGCGTTTCCCCCTGGAAGCTCCCTCGTGCGCTCTCCTGTTCCGACCCTGCCGCTTACCGG
ATACCTGTCCGCCTTTCTCCCTTCGGGAAGCGTGGCGCTTTCTCATAGCTCACGCTGTAGGTATCTCAGT
TCGGTGTAGGTCGTTCGCTCCAAGCTGGGCTGTGTGCACGAACCCCCCGTTCAGCCCGACCGCTGCGCCT
TATCCGGTAACTATCGTCTTGAGTCCAACCCGGTAAGACACGACTTATCGCCACTGGCAGCAGCCACTGG
TAACAGGATTAGCAGAGCGAGGTATGTAGGCGGTGCTACAGAGTTCTTGAAGTGGTGGCCTAACTACGGC
TACACTAGAAGAACAGTATTTGGTATCTGCGCTCTGCTGAAGCCAGTTACCTTCGGAAAAAGAGTTGGTA
GCTCTTGATCCGGCAAACAAACCACCGCTGGTAGCGGTGGTTTTTTTGTTTGCAAGCAGCAGATTACGCG
CAGAAAAAAAGGATCTCAAGAAGATCCTTTGATCTTTTCTACGGGGTCTGACGCTCAGTGGAACGAAAAC
TCACGTTAAGGGATTTTGGTCATGAGATTATCAAAAAGGATCTTCACCTAGATCCTTTTAAATTAAAAAT
GAAGTTTTAAATCAATCTAAAGTATATATGAGTAAACTTGGTCTGACAGTTACCAATGCTTAATCAGTGA
GGCACCTATCTCAGCGATCTGTCTATTTCGTTCATCCATAGTTGCCTGACTCCCCGTCGTGTAGATAACT
ACGATACGGGAGGGCTTACCATCTGGCCCCAGTGCTGCAATGATACCGCGAGACCCACGCTCACCGGCTC
CAGATTTATCAGCAATAAACCAGCCAGCCGGAAGGGCCGAGCGCAGAAGTGGTCCTGCAACTTTATCCGC
CTCCATCCAGTCTATTAATTGTTGCCGGGAAGCTAGAGTAAGTAGTTCGCCAGTTAATAGTTTGCGCAAC
GTTGTTGCCATTGCTACAGGCATCGTGGTGTCACGCTCGTCGTTTGGTATGGCTTCATTCAGCTCCGGTT
CCCAACGATCAAGGCGAGTTACATGATCCCCCATGTTGTGCAAAAAAGCGGTTAGCTCCTTCGGTCCTCC
GATCGTTGTCAGAAGTAAGTTGGCCGCAGTGTTATCACTCATGGTTATGGCAGCACTGCATAATTCTCTT
ACTGTCATGCCATCCGTAAGATGCTTTTCTGTGACTGGTGAGTACTCAACCAAGTCATTCTGAGAATAGT
GTATGCGGCGACCGAGTTGCTCTTGCCCGGCGTCAATACGGGATAATACCGCGCCACATAGCAGAACTTT
AAAAGTGCTCATCATTGGAAAACGTTCTTCGGGGCGAAAACTCTCAAGGATCTTACCGCTGTTGAGATCC
AGTTCGATGTAACCCACTCGTGCACCCAACTGATCTTCAGCATCTTTTACTTTCACCAGCGTTTCTGGGT
GAGCAAAAACAGGAAGGCAAAATGCCGCAAAAAAGGGAATAAGGGCGACACGGAAATGTTGAATACTCAT
ACTCTTCCTTTTTCAATATTATTGAAGCATTTATCAGGGTTATTGTCTCATGAGCGGATACATATTTGAA
TGTATTTAGAAAAATAAACAAATAGGGGTTCCGCGCACATTTCCCCGAAAAGTGCCACCTG
